>Addgene plasmid #126171 | pBbE18c-RFP | addgene full sequence | sequence record 247480 | Addgene NGS Result
GACGTCTTGACAGCTAGCTCAGTCCTAGGGATTGTGCTAGCAGGTTTAATCGAATTCAAAAGATCTTTTA
AGAAGGAGATATACATATGGCGAGTAGCGAAGACGTTATCAAAGAGTTCATGCGTTTCAAAGTTCGTATG
GAAGGTTCCGTTAACGGTCACGAGTTCGAAATCGAAGGTGAAGGTGAAGGTCGTCCGTACGAAGGTACCC
AGACCGCTAAACTGAAAGTTACCAAAGGTGGTCCGCTGCCGTTCGCTTGGGACATCCTGTCCCCGCAGTT
CCAGTACGGTTCCAAAGCTTACGTTAAACACCCGGCTGACATCCCGGACTACCTGAAACTGTCCTTCCCG
GAAGGTTTCAAATGGGAACGTGTTATGAACTTCGAAGACGGTGGTGTTGTTACCGTTACCCAGGACTCCT
CCCTGCAAGACGGTGAGTTCATCTACAAAGTTAAACTGCGTGGTACCAACTTCCCGTCCGACGGTCCGGT
TATGCAGAAAAAAACCATGGGTTGGGAAGCTTCCACCGAACGTATGTACCCGGAAGACGGTGCTCTGAAA
GGTGAAATCAAAATGCGTCTGAAACTGAAAGACGGTGGTCACTACGACGCTGAAGTTAAAACCACCTACA
TGGCTAAAAAACCGGTTCAGCTGCCGGGTGCTTACAAAACCGACATCAAACTGGACATCACCTCCCACAA
CGAAGACTACACCATCGTTGAACAGTACGAACGTGCTGAAGGTCGTCACTCCACCGGTGCTTAAGGATCC
AAACTCGAGTAAGGATCTCCAGGCATCAAATAAAACGAAAGGCTCAGTCGAAAGACTGGGCCTTTCGTTT
TATCTGTTGTTTGTCGGTGAACGCTCTCTACTAGAGTCACACTGGCTCACCTTCGGGTGGGCCTTTCTGC
GTTTATACCTAGGGCGTTCGGCTGCGGCGAGCGGTATCAGCTCACTCAAAGGCGGTAATACGGTTATCCA
CAGAATCAGGGGATAACGCAGGAAAGAACATGTGAGCAAAAGGCCAGCAAAAGGCCAGGAACCGTAAAAA
GGCCGCGTTGCTGGCGTTTTTCCATAGGCTCCGCCCCCCTGACGAGCATCACAAAAATCGACGCTCAAGT
CAGAGGTGGCGAAACCCGACAGGACTATAAAGATACCAGGCGTTTCCCCCTGGAAGCTCCCTCGTGCGCT
CTCCTGTTCCGACCCTGCCGCTTACCGGATACCTGTCCGCCTTTCTCCCTTCGGGAAGCGTGGCGCTTTC
TCATAGCTCACGCTGTAGGTATCTCAGTTCGGTGTAGGTCGTTCGCTCCAAGCTGGGCTGTGTGCACGAA
CCCCCCGTTCAGCCCGACCGCTGCGCCTTATCCGGTAACTATCGTCTTGAGTCCAACCCGGTAAGACACG
ACTTATCGCCACTGGCAGCAGCCACTGGTAACAGGATTAGCAGAGCGAGGTATGTAGGCGGTGCTACAGA
GTTCTTGAAGTGGTGGCCTAACTACGGCTACACTAGAAGGACAGTATTTGGTATCTGCGCTCTGCTGAAG
CCAGTTACCTTCGGAAAAAGAGTTGGTAGCTCTTGATCCGGCAAACAAACCACCGCTGGTAGCGGTGGTT
TTTTTGTTTGCAAGCAGCAGATTACGCGCAGAAAAAAAGGATCTCAAGAAGATCCTTTGATCTTTTCTAC
GGGGTCTGACGCTCAGTGGAACGAAAACTCACGTTAAGGGATTTTGGTCATGACTAGTGCTTGGATTCTC
ACCAATAAAAAACGCCCGGCGGCAACCGAGCGTTCTGAACAAATCCAGATGGAGTTCTGAGGTCATTACT
GGATCTATCAACAGGAGTCCAAGCGAGCTCGATATCAAATTACGCCCCGCCCTGCCACTCATCGCAGTAC
TGTTGTAATTCATTAAGCATTCTGCCGACATGGAAGCCATCACAAACGGCATGATGAACCTGAATCGCCA
GCGGCATCAGCACCTTGTCGCCTTGCGTATAATATTTGCCCATGGTGAAAACGGGGGCGAAGAAGTTGTC
CATATTGGCCACGTTTAAATCAAAACTGGTGAAACTCACCCAGGGATTGGCTGAGACGAAAAACATATTC
TCAATAAACCCTTTAGGGAAATAGGCCAGGTTTTCACCGTAACACGCCACATCTTGCGAATATATGTGTA
GAAACTGCCGGAAATCGTCGTGGTATTCACTCCAGAGCGATGAAAACGTTTCAGTTTGCTCATGGAAAAC
GGTGTAACAAGGGTGAACACTATCCCATATCACCAGCTCACCGTCTTTCATTGCCATACGAAATTCCGGA
TGAGCATTCATCAGGCGGGCAAGAATGTGAATAAAGGCCGGATAAAACTTGTGCTTATTTTTCTTTACGG
TCTTTAAAAAGGCCGTAATATCCAGCTGAACGGTCTGGTTATAGGTACATTGAGCAACTGACTGAAATGC
CTCAAAATGTTCTTTACGATGCCATTGGGATATATCAACGGTGGTATATCCAGTGATTTTTTTCTCCATT
TTAGCTTCCTTAGCTCCTGAAAATCTCGATAACTCAAAAAATACGCCCGGTAGTGATCTTATTTCATTAT
GGTGAAAGTTGGAACCTCTTACGTGCCGATCAACGTCTCATTTTCGCCAGATATC
Features (pLannotate 1.2.2; 8 found; start..end, strand, type, name):
      7..29      +  promoter       J23119(SpeI) promoter (fragment): bacterial promoter (Registry of Standard Biological Parts BBa J23119) modified to end with an SpeI site
     87..764     +  CDS            mRFP1: monomeric derivative of DsRed (Campbell et al., 2002)
    797..868     +  terminator     rrnB T1 terminator: transcription terminator T1 from the E. coli rrnB gene
    884..911     +  terminator     T7Te terminator: phage T7 early transcription terminator
   1069..1657    -  rep_origin     ori: high-copy-number ColE1/pMB1/pBR322/pUC origin of replication
   1745..1839    -  terminator     lambda t0 terminator: transcription terminator from phage lambda
   1863..2519    -  CDS            cat: CAT_ECOLX - Experimental evidence at protein level: Swiss-Prot protein existence level 1. This enzyme is an effector of chloramphenicol resistance in bacteria. From Escherichia coli. This protein is used as a marker in many commonly used cloning vectors, such as pACYC184.
   2520..2622    -  promoter       cat promoter: promoter of the E. coli cat gene encoding chloramphenicol acetyltransferase
