[The description below was written by a language model from this plasmid's Addgene catalogue record and pLannotate feature annotations shown in this document.]
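Description:
pBbE18c-RFP is a small, high-copy bacterial expression plasmid for Escherichia coli built on the pBb (BglBrick) vector series, in which standardised parts can be exchanged using the BglBrick assembly format. It replicates from a ColE1/pMB1-type origin and is selected with chloramphenicol. Resistance comes from a chloramphenicol acetyltransferase (cat) gene driven by its native promoter and followed by the phage lambda t0 terminator. This cassette and the origin both lie on the strand opposite to the expression cassette. The sequenced record is about 2.6 kb, somewhat less than the sum of the catalogued backbone and insert sizes.

The payload is a 678 bp synthetic RFP coding sequence, identified in the annotation as mRFP1, the monomeric derivative of DsRed. The catalogue names the promoter as J23117, a member of the Anderson family of constitutive sigma-70 promoters. The automated annotation instead flags a partial match to the closely related J23119 consensus promoter at that position, which most likely reflects the high sequence similarity within this promoter family rather than a different part. No repressor gene or operator was annotated, consistent with the stated constitutive design. Downstream of the reporter, a double terminator (rrnB T1 followed by the phage T7 early terminator T7Te) stops transcription and insulates the rest of the plasmid from read-through.

The construct serves as a constitutive expression vector in which RFP fluorescence reports the output of a given combination of promoter, origin and marker. The associated publication title indicates it belongs to work on a queryable, predictive tool for choosing E. coli expression vectors. The RFP can presumably be replaced by a gene of interest through BglBrick cloning, and the depositor notes that this plasmid itself was assembled by In-Fusion.
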