Addgene plasmid #126171: pBbE18c-RFP
Purpose: Constitutive expression vector for Escherichia coli. BglBrick compatible.
Depositing lab: Nigel Scrutton. Depositing organization: University of Manchester. Publication: SelProm: A Queryable and Predictive Expression Vector Selection Tool for Escherichia coli. Jervis AJ, Carbonell P, Taylor S, Sung R, Dunstan MS, Robinson CJ, Breitling R, Takano E, Scrutton NS. ACS Synth Biol. 2019 Mar 18. doi: 10.1021/acssynbio.8b00399. PubMed 30870592.
Backbone
  Vector backbone: pBb
  Backbone size w/o insert (bp): 2181
  Vector type: Bacterial Expression, Synthetic Biology
Growth in bacteria
  Bacterial resistance: Chloramphenicol, 25 μg/mL
  Growth temperature: 37°C
  Growth strain: DH5alpha
  Copy number: High Copy
Gene/Insert
  Gene/Insert name: RFP
  Species: Synthetic
  Insert size (bp): 678
  Promoter: J23117
  Cloning method: Unknown
  Sequencing primers: 5′ GGTAGTGATCTTATTTCATTATGGTG
Terms and licenses: Academic/Nonprofit Terms; Industry Terms: Not Available to Industry
Depositor comments: Cloning method was In-Fusion.
How to cite: pBbE18c-RFP was a gift from Nigel Scrutton (Addgene plasmid # 126171 ; http://n2t.net/addgene:126171 ; RRID:Addgene_126171)
